Addgene plasmid #230815: CAG-FLEX-MCS-WPRE-SV40 - GCH2
Purpose: (Empty Backbone) AAV cloning vector for CRE-dependent expression under the CAG promoter.
Depositing lab: Kimberly Ritola. Depositing organization: University of North Carolina at Chapel Hill.
Backbone
  Vector backbone: CAG-MCS-WPRE-SV40 - GCH1
  Backbone manufacturer: Ritola Lab
  Vector type: AAV, Cre/Lox ; Cloning Vector
Growth in bacteria
  Bacterial resistance: Ampicillin, 100 μg/mL
  Growth temperature: 37°C
  Growth strain: NEB Stable
  Copy number: High Copy
Gene/Insert
  Gene/Insert name: None
Terms and licenses: Academic/Nonprofit Terms; Industry Terms: Not Available to Industry
How to cite: CAG-FLEX-MCS-WPRE-SV40 - GCH2 was a gift from Kimberly Ritola (Addgene plasmid # 230815 ; http://n2t.net/addgene:230815 ; RRID:Addgene_230815)
