[The description below was written by a language model from this plasmid's Addgene catalogue record and pLannotate feature annotations shown in this document.]
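Description:
CAG-FLEX-MCS-WPRE-SV40 - GCH2 is an empty AAV transfer (cis) plasmid of about 6.3 kb, designed as a cloning backbone for Cre-dependent transgene expression. It is derived from the related CAG-MCS-WPRE-SV40 - GCH1 backbone. In bacteria it replicates at high copy from a ColE1/pUC-type origin and is selected with ampicillin through the β-lactamase gene. An M13 phage origin and remnants of lac, lacZα, bom and rop sequences are carried over from the parental cloning vectors and have no role in the payload. The recorded growth strain is a recombination-deficient type, the usual choice for plasmids carrying ITR repeats.

The expression cassette lies between two AAV2 inverted terminal repeats, which define the segment that is replicated and packaged into AAV particles. It is driven by the CAG promoter, annotated as the CMV enhancer, chicken β-actin promoter and chimeric β-actin/β-globin intron, which gives strong, broadly active expression in mammalian cells. Downstream sits the FLEX switch: a pBluescript-type multiple cloning site flanked on each side by a loxP and a lox2272 site, with the two members of each pair in opposite orientations. The two site types are mutually incompatible. A coding sequence is typically inserted in the antisense orientation, so it stays silent until Cre inverts it and then excises one site of each pair, locking it in the sense orientation. A WPRE follows to enhance transcript stability and expression, and the SV40 polyadenylation signal terminates the transcript.

No insert is present. The vector is intended for cloning a gene of interest to produce AAVs that express only in Cre-expressing cell populations.
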