Features (pLannotate 1.2.2; 28 found; start..end, strand, type, name):
      1..589     +  rep_origin     ori: high-copy-number ColE1/pMB1/pBR322/pUC origin of replication
    772..864     +  CDS            lacI (fragment): lac repressor; lacI; The lac repressor binds to the lac operator to inhibit transcription in E. coli. This inhibition can be relieved by adding lactose or isopropyl-β-D-thiogalactopyranoside (IPTG).
    877..898     +  protein_bind   CAP binding site: CAP binding activates transcription in the presence of cAMP. E. coli catabolite activator protein
    913..943     +  promoter       lac promoter: promoter for the E. coli lac operon
    951..967     +  protein_bind   lac operator: The lac repressor binds to the lac operator to inhibit transcription in E. coli. This inhibition can be relieved by adding lactose or isopropyl-β-D-thiogalactopyranoside (IPTG). lac repressor encoded by lacI
   1007..1147    -  repeat_region  AAV2 ITR: inverted terminal repeat of adeno-associated virus serotype 2 inverted
   1162..1230    +  CDS            large T antigen (fragment): large T antigen from SV40 (simian virus 40)
   1253..1374    +  polyA_signal   SV40 poly(A) signal: SV40 polyadenylation signal
   1390..1978    -  misc_feature   WPRE: woodchuck hepatitis virus posttranscriptional regulatory element
   1985..2018    +  protein_bind   loxP: Cre-mediated recombination occurs in the 8-bp core sequence (GCATACAT). Cre recombinase
   2019..2068    +  intron         β-globin intron (fragment): internally truncated intron from human β-globin
   2069..2102    +  protein_bind   lox2272: Cre-mediated recombination occurs in the 8-bp core sequence (GGATACTT). lox2272 sites are compatible with each other, but incompatible with loxP or loxN sites (Lee and Saito, 1988). Cre recombinase
   2103..2210    -  misc_feature   MCS: pBluescript multiple cloning site
   2211..2244    -  protein_bind   loxP: Cre-mediated recombination occurs in the 8-bp core sequence (GCATACAT). Cre recombinase
   2245..2294    +  intron         β-globin intron (fragment): internally truncated intron from human β-globin
   2295..2328    -  protein_bind   lox2272: Cre-mediated recombination occurs in the 8-bp core sequence (GGATACTT). lox2272 sites are compatible with each other, but incompatible with loxP or loxN sites (Lee and Saito, 1988). Cre recombinase
   2332..2391    -  CDS            HBB (fragment): HBB_LEPEU - Experimental evidence at protein level: Swiss-Prot protein existence level 1. Involved in oxygen transport from the lung to the various peripheral tissues. From Lepus europaeus (European hare).
   2389..3405    -  intron         chimeric intron: chimera between introns from chicken β-actin and rabbit β-globin
   3406..3686    -  promoter       chicken β-actin promoter: No description available
   3688..4067    -  enhancer       CMV enhancer: human cytomegalovirus immediate early enhancer
   4097..4237    +  repeat_region  AAV2 ITR: inverted terminal repeat of adeno-associated virus serotype 2 inverted
   4246..4400    +  CDS            lacZα (fragment): LacZα fragment of β-galactosidase; lacZ fragment
   4406..4457    -  misc_feature   bom (fragment): basis of mobility region from pBR322
   4476..4856    +  rep_origin     M13 ori (sequence partly withheld): M13 bacteriophage origin of replication; arrow indicates direction of (+) strand synthesis
   4932..4981    -  misc_feature   bom (fragment): basis of mobility region from pBR322
   5083..5118    -  CDS            rop (fragment): Rop protein, which maintains plasmids at low copy number; rop
   5213..5317    +  promoter       AmpR promoter: bla
   5318..6178    +  CDS            AmpR: β-lactamase; bla; confers resistance to ampicillin, carbenicillin, and related antibiotics
>Addgene plasmid #230815 | CAG-FLEX-MCS-WPRE-SV40 - GCH2 | addgene full sequence | sequence record 466637 | Addgene NGS Result
TTGAGATCCTTTTTTTCTGCGCGTAATCTGCTGCTTGCAAACAAAAAAACCACCGCTACCAGCGGTGGTT
TGTTTGCCGGATCAAGAGCTACCAACTCTTTTTCCGAAGGTAACTGGCTTCAGCAGAGCGCAGATACCAA
ATACTGTTCTTCTAGTGTAGCCGTAGTTAGGCCACCACTTCAAGAACTCTGTAGCACCGCCTACATACCT
CGCTCTGCTAATCCTGTTACCAGTGGCTGCTGCCAGTGGCGATAAGTCGTGTCTTACCGGGTTGGACTCA
AGACGATAGTTACCGGATAAGGCGCAGCGGTCGGGCTGAACGGGGGGTTCGTGCACACAGCCCAGCTTGG
AGCGAACGACCTACACCGAACTGAGATACCTACAGCGTGAGCTATGAGAAAGCGCCACGCTTCCCGAAGG
GAGAAAGGCGGACAGGTATCCGGTAAGCGGCAGGGTCGGAACAGGAGAGCGCACGAGGGAGCTTCCAGGG
GGAAACGCCTGGTATCTTTATAGTCCTGTCGGGTTTCGCCACCTCTGACTTGAGCGTCGATTTTTGTGAT
GCTCGTCAGGGGGGCGGAGCCTATGGAAAAACGCCAGCAACGCGGCCTTTTTACGGTTCCTGGCCTTTTG
CTGGCCTTTTGCTCACATGTTCTTTCCTGCGTTATCCCCTGATTCTGTGGATAACCGTATTACCGCCTTT
GAGTGAGCTGATACCGCTCGCCGCAGCCGAACGACCGAGCGCAGCGAGTCAGTGAGCGAGGAAGCGGAAG
AGCGCCCAATACGCAAACCGCCTCTCCCCGCGCGTTGGCCGATTCATTAATGCAGCTGGCACGACAGGTT
TCCCGACTGGAAAGCGGGCAGTGAGCGCAACGCAATTAATGTGAGTTAGCTCACTCATTAGGCACCCCAG
GCTTTACACTTTATGCTTCCGGCTCGTATGTTGTGTGGAATTGTGAGCGGATAACAATTTCACACAGGAA
ACAGCTATGACCATGATTACGAATTGCCTGCAGGCAGCTGCGCGCTCGCTCGCTCACTGAGGCCGCCCGG
GCAAAGCCCGGGCGTCGGGCGACCTTTGGTCGCCCGGCCTCAGTGAGCGAGCGAGCGCGCAGAGAGGGAG
TGGCCAACTCCATCACTAGGGGTTCCTATCGATGGCGCGCCTACCACATTTGTAGAGGTTTTACTTGCTT
TAAAAAACCTCCCACATCTCCCCCTGAACCTGAAACATAAAATGAATGCAATTGTTGTTGTTAACTTGTT
TATTGCAGCTTATAATGGTTACAAATAAAGCAATAGCATCACAAATTTCACAAATAAAGCATTTTTTTCA
CTGCATTCTAGTTGTGGTTTGTCCAAACTCATCAATGTATCTTATCATGTCTGTGTACAGCGGGGAGGCG
GCCCAAAGGGAGATCCGACTCGTCTGAGGGCGAAGGCGAAGACGCGGAAGAGGCCGCAGAGCCGGCAGCA
GGCCGCGGGAAGGAAGGTCCGCTGGATTGAGGGCCGAAGGGACGTAGCAGAAGGACGTCCCGCGCAGAAT
CCAGGTGGCAACACAGGCGAGCAGCCAAGGAAAGGACGATGATTTCCCCGACAACACCACGGAATTGTCA
GTGCCCAACAGCCGAGCCCCTGTCCAGCAGCGGGCAAGGCAGGCGGCGATGAGTTCCGCCGTGGCAATAG
GGAGGGGGAAAGCGAAAGTCCCGGAAAGGAGCTGACAGGTGGTGGCAATGCCCCAACCAGTGGGGGTTGC
GTCAGCAAACACAGTGCACACCACGCCACGTTGCCTGACAACGGGCCACAACTCCTCATAAAGAGACAGC
AACCAGGATTTATACAAGGAGGAGAAAATGAAAGCCATACGGGAAGCAATAGCATGATACAAAGGCATTA
AAGCAGCGTATCCACATAGCGTAAAAGGAGCAACATAGTTAAGAATACCAGTCAATCTTTCACAAATTTT
GTAATCCAGAGGTTGATTGCTAGCATAACTTCGTATAGCATACATTATACGAAGTTATTCTTTGCACCAT
TCTAAAGAATAACAGTGATAATTTCTGGGTTAAGGCAAATAACTTCGTATAGGATACTTTATACGAAGTT
ATGGTACCGGGCCCCCCCTCGAGGTCGACGGTATCGATAAGCTTGATATCGAATTCCTGCAGCCCGGGGG
ATCCACTAGTTCTAGAGCGGCCGCCACCGCGGTGGAGCTCATAACTTCGTATAATGTATGCTATACGAAG
TTATTAAGAGGTTTCATATTGCTAATAGCAGCTACAATCCAGCTACCATTCTGCATAACTTCGTATAAAG
TATCCTATACGAAGTTATACCGGTCAATTCTTTGCCAAAATGATGAGACAGCACAATAACCAGCACGTTG
CCCAGGAGCTGTAGGAAAAAGAAGAAGGCATGAACATGGTTAGCAGAGGCTCTAGAGCCGCCGGTCACAC
GCCAGAAGCCGAACCCCGCCCTGCCCCGTCCCCCCCGAAGGCAGCCGTCCCCCCGCGGACAGCCCCGAGG
CTGGAGAGGGAGAAGGGGACGGCGGCGCGGCGACGCACGAAGGCCCTCCCCGCCCATTTCCTTCCTGCCG
GCGCCGCACCGCTTCGCCCCGCGCCCGCTAGAGGGGGTGCGGCGGCGCCTCCCAGATTTCGGCTCCGCAC
AGATTTGGGACAAAGGAAGTCCCTGCGCCCTCTCGCACGATTACCATAAAAGGCAATGGCTGCGGCTCGC
CGCGCCTCGACAGCCGCCGGCGCTCCGGGGGCCGCCGCGCCCCTCCCCCGAGCCCTCCCCGGCCCGAGGC
GGCCCCGCCCCGCCCGGCACCCCCACCTGCCGCCACCCCCCGCCCGGCACGGCGAGCCCCGCGCCACGCC
CCGTACGGAGCCCCGCACCCGAAGCCGGGCCGTGCTCAGCAACTCGGGGAGGGGGGTGCAGGGGGGGTTG
CAGCCCGACCGACGCGCCCACACCCCCTGCTCACCCCCCCACGCACACACCCCGCACGCAGCCTTTGTTC
CCCTCGCAGCCCCCCCCGCACCGCGGGGCACCGCCCCCGGCCGCGCTCCCCTCGCGCACACTGCGGAGCG
CACAAAGCCCCGCGCCGCGCCCGCAGCGCTCACAGCCGCCGGGCAGCGCGGAGCCGCACGCGGCGCTCCC
CACGCACACACACACGCACGCACCCCCCGAGCCGCTCCCCCCGCACAAAGGGCCCTCCCGGAGCCCCTCA
AGGCTTTCACGCAGCCACAGAAAAGAAACAAGCCGTCATTAAACCAAGCGCTAATTACAGCCCGGAGGAG
AAGGGCCGTCCCGCCCGCTCACCTGTGGGAGTAACGCGGTCAGTCAGAGCCGGGGCGGGCGGCGCGAGGC
GGCGGCGGAGCGGGGCACGGGGCGAAGGCAGCGCGCAGCGACTCCCGCCCGCCGCGCGCTTCGCTTTTTA
TAGGGCCGCCGCCGCCGCCGCCTCGCCATAAAAGGAAACTTTCGGAGCGCGCCGCTCTGATTGGCTGCCG
CCGCACCTCTCCGCCTCGCCCCGCCCCGCCCCTCGCCCCGCCCCGCCCCGCCTGGCGCGCGCCCCCCCCC
CCCCCCCCCCGCCCCCATCGCTGCACAAAATAATTAAAAAATAAATAAATACAAAATTGGGGGTGGGGAG
GGGGGGGAGATGGGGAGAGTGAAGCAGAACGTGGGGCTCACCTCGACCATGGTAATAGCGATGACTAATA
CGTAGATGTACTGCCAAGTAGGAAAGTCCCATAAGGTCATGTACTGGGCATAATGCCAGGCGGGCCATTT
ACCGTCATTGACGTCAATAGGGGGCGTACTTGGCATATGATACACTTGATGTACTGCCAAGTGGGCAGTT
TACCGTAAATACTCCACCCATTGACGTCAATGGAAAGTCCCTATTGGCGTTACTATGGGAACATACGTCA
TTATTGACGTCAATGGGCGGGGGTCGTTGGGCGGTCAGCCAGGCGGGCCATTTACCGTAAGTTATGTAAC
GCGGAACTCCATATATGGGCTATGAACTAATGACCCCGTAATTGATTACTATTAATAACTAGTCAATAAT
CAATGTCGAGGGTTACCGCCTAGGATCGATAGATCTAGGAACCCCTAGTGATGGAGTTGGCCACTCCCTC
TCTGCGCGCTCGCTCGCTCACTGAGGCCGGGCGACCAAAGGTCGCCCGACGCCCGGGCTTTGCCCGGGCG
GCCTCAGTGAGCGAGCGAGCGCGCAGCTGCCTGCAGGCAGCTTGGCACTGGCCGTCGTTTTACAACGTCG
TGACTGGGAAAACCCTGGCGTTACCCAACTTAATCGCCTTGCAGCACATCCCCCTTTCGCCAGCTGGCGT
AATAGCGAAGAGGCCCGCACCGATCGCCCTTCCCAACAGTTGCGCAGCCTGAATGGCGAATGGCGCCTGA
TGCGGTATTTTCTCCTTACGCATCTGTGCGGTATTTCACACCGCATA
[142 nt withheld, positions 4458-4599]
C
[141 nt withheld, positions 4601-4741]
CCTTTGACGTTGGAGTCCACGTTCTTT
[37 nt withheld, positions 4769-4805]
ACCCTATCTCGGGCTATTCTTTTGATTTATAAGGGATTTTGCCGATTTCGGCCTATTGGTTAAAAAATGA
GCTGATTTAACAAAAATTTAACGCGAATTTTAACAAAATATTAACGTTTACAATTTTATGGTGCACTCTC
AGTACAATCTGCTCTGATGCCGCATAGTTAAGCCAGCCCCGACACCCGCCAACACCCGCTGACGCGCCCT
GACGGGCTTGTCTGCTCCCGGCATCCGCTTACAGACAAGCTGTGACCGTCTCCGGGAGCTGCATGTGTCA
GAGGTTTTCACCGTCATCACCGAAACGCGCGAGACGAAAGGGCCTCGTGATACGCCTATTTTTATAGGTT
AATGTCATGATAATAATGGTTTCTTAGACGTCAGGTGGCACTTTTCGGGGAAATGTGCGCGGAACCCCTA
TTTGTTTATTTTTCTAAATACATTCAAATATGTATCCGCTCATGAGACAATAACCCTGATAAATGCTTCA
ATAATATTGAAAAAGGAAGAGTATGAGTATTCAACATTTCCGTGTCGCCCTTATTCCCTTTTTTGCGGCA
TTTTGCCTTCCTGTTTTTGCTCACCCAGAAACGCTGGTGAAAGTAAAAGATGCTGAAGATCAGTTGGGTG
CACGAGTGGGTTACATCGAACTGGATCTCAACAGCGGTAAGATCCTTGAGAGTTTTCGCCCCGAAGAACG
TTTTCCAATGATGAGCACTTTTAAAGTTCTGCTATGTGGCGCGGTATTATCCCGTATTGACGCCGGGCAA
GAGCAACTCGGTCGCCGCATACACTATTCTCAGAATGACTTGGTTGAGTACTCACCAGTCACAGAAAAGC
ATCTTACGGATGGCATGACAGTAAGAGAATTATGCAGTGCTGCCATAACCATGAGTGATAACACTGCGGC
CAACTTACTTCTGACAACGATCGGAGGACCGAAGGAGCTAACCGCTTTTTTGCACAACATGGGGGATCAT
GTAACTCGCCTTGATCGTTGGGAACCGGAGCTGAATGAAGCCATACCAAACGACGAGCGTGACACCACGA
TGCCTGTAGCAATGGCAACAACGTTGCGCAAACTATTAACTGGCGAACTACTTACTCTAGCTTCCCGGCA
ACAATTAATAGACTGGATGGAGGCGGATAAAGTTGCAGGACCACTTCTGCGCTCGGCCCTTCCGGCTGGC
TGGTTTATTGCTGATAAATCTGGAGCCGGTGAGCGTGGGTCTCGCGGTATCATTGCAGCACTGGGGCCAG
ATGGTAAGCCCTCCCGTATCGTAGTTATCTACACGACGGGGAGTCAGGCAACTATGGATGAACGAAATAG
ACAGATCGCTGAGATAGGTGCCTCACTGATTAAGCATTGGTAACTGTCAGACCAAGTTTACTCATATATA
CTTTAGATTGATTTAAAACTTCATTTTTAATTTAAAAGGATCTAGGTGAAGATCCTTTTTGATAATCTCA
TGACCAAAATCCCTTAACGTGAGTTTTCGTTCCACTGAGCGTCAGACCCCGTAGAAAAGATCAAAGGATC
TTC
